Addgene plasmid #213040: pLX-PVX
Purpose: PVX vector to express heterologous sequences in plants
Depositing lab: Jose-Antonio Daros. Depositing organization: Instituto de Biologia Molecular y Celular de Plantas. Publication: RNA virus-mediated gene editing for tomato trait breeding. Uranga M, Aragones V, Garcia A, Mirabel S, Gianoglio S, Presa S, Granell A, Pasin F, Daros JA. Hortic Res. 2023 Dec 19;11(1):uhad279. doi: 10.1093/hr/uhad279. eCollection 2024 Jan. PubMed 38895601.
Backbone
  Vector backbone: pLX-B2
  Vector type: Plant Expression
Growth in bacteria
  Bacterial resistance: Kanamycin, 50 μg/mL
  Growth temperature: 37°C
  Growth strain: DH5alpha
  Copy number: High Copy
Gene/Insert
  Gene/Insert name: Potato virus X (alt name: PVX)
  GenBank ID: MT799816.1
  Promoter: Cauliflower mosaic virus 35S
  Cloning method: Gibson Cloning
  Sequencing primers: 5′ GAAAACTAAACCATACACCACCAAC; 3′ ATTTATATTATTCATACAATCAAAC
Terms and licenses: Academic/Nonprofit Terms; Industry Terms: Not Available to Industry
Depositor comments: Please visit https://www.biorxiv.org/content/10.1101/2023.10.01.560115v1 for bioRxiv preprint.
How to cite: pLX-PVX was a gift from Jose-Antonio Daros (Addgene plasmid # 213040 ; http://n2t.net/addgene:213040 ; RRID:Addgene_213040)
