[The description below was written by a language model from this plasmid's Addgene catalogue record and pLannotate feature annotations shown in this document.]
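Description:
pLX-PVX is a plant expression plasmid that carries a full-length infectious cDNA clone of Potato virus X (PVX) in the pLX-B2 backbone, designed as a viral vector for expressing heterologous sequences in plants. The backbone replicates through the broad-host-range pBBR1 origin and its cognate Rep protein, which supports maintenance in both E. coli and Agrobacterium, and it is selected with kanamycin via the aphA1 (nptI) gene. The annotation detects two left-border-type T-DNA repeats (octopine and nopaline) but no right border. The pLX series is a T-DNA binary vector family, so delivery by agroinoculation is the expected route, although the record does not state this explicitly.

The viral cassette is driven by the cauliflower mosaic virus 35S promoter and ends in a CaMV polyadenylation signal, so host RNA polymerase II transcription in the plant nucleus launches a replicating viral RNA. The annotated viral parts are the RNA-dependent RNA polymerase, the triple gene block movement proteins TGB1 (also a silencing suppressor) and TGB2, a coat protein annotated as a fragment, and the PVX 3′ cis-acting regulatory element. TGB3 is not annotated.

Between the movement genes and the coat protein lies a bacterial lacZα cassette with CAP site, lac promoter and operator, and T3 and T7 promoters. This most likely serves as a replaceable placeholder allowing blue/white screening when a sequence of interest is inserted, for example by Gibson assembly, the cloning method listed. The associated publication concerns RNA virus-mediated gene editing in tomato, suggesting use for delivering sequences such as guide RNAs through systemic viral infection, though the record itself specifies no particular cargo.
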