Features (pLannotate 1.2.2; 18 found; start..end, strand, type, name):
      1..302     +  promoter       CaMV 35S promoter (fragment): strong constitutive promoter from cauliflower mosaic virus
    387..4754    +  CDS            RDRP_PVXX3: Protein inferred from homology: Swiss-Prot protein existence level 3. RNA replication. The central part of this protein possibly functions as an ATP-binding helicase (Probable). From Potato virus X (strain X3) (PVX).
   4788..5462    +  CDS            TGB1_PVXX3: Experimental evidence at protein level: Swiss-Prot protein existence level 1. Transports viral genome to neighboring plant cells directly through plasmosdesmata, without any budding. The movement protein allows efficient cell to cell propagation, by bypassing the host cell wall barrier. Increases plasmodesma size exclusion limit. Acts as a suppressor of RNA-mediated gene silencing, also known as post- transcriptional gene silencing (PTGS), a mechanism of plant viral defense that limits the accumulation of viral RNAs. From Potato virus X (strain X3) (PVX).
   5449..5793    +  CDS            TGB2_PVX: Protein inferred from homology: Swiss-Prot protein existence level 3. Plays a role in viral cell-to-cell propagation, by facilitating genome transport to neighboring plant cells through plasmosdesmata,. From Potato virus X (PVX).
   6007..6028    +  protein_bind   CAP binding site: CAP binding activates transcription in the presence of cAMP. E. coli catabolite activator protein
   6043..6073    +  promoter       lac promoter: promoter for the E. coli lac operon
   6081..6097    +  protein_bind   lac operator: The lac repressor binds to the lac operator to inhibit transcription in E. coli. This inhibition can be relieved by adding lactose or isopropyl-β-D-thiogalactopyranoside (IPTG). lac repressor encoded by lacI
   6142..6160    +  promoter       T3 promoter: promoter for bacteriophage T3 RNA polymerase
   6187..6205    -  promoter       T7 promoter: promoter for bacteriophage T7 RNA polymerase
   6213..6368    +  CDS            lacZα (fragment): LacZα fragment of β-galactosidase; lacZ fragment
   6424..7047    +  CDS            CAPSD_PVXX3 (fragment): Experimental evidence at protein level: Swiss-Prot protein existence level 1. Required for genome encapsidation. Forms ribonucleoprotein complexes along with TGB1 helicase and viral RNA. From Potato virus X (strain X3) (PVX).
   7044..7097    +  ncRNA          PVX 3: Accession: RF00184 - Potato virus X cis-acting regulatory element
   7221..7381    +  polyA_signal   CaMV poly(A) signal (fragment): cauliflower mosaic virus polyadenylation signal
   7619..8431    -  CDS            aphA1: KKA1_ECOLX - Also known as nptI. Protein inferred from homology: Swiss-Prot protein existence level 3. Resistance to kanamycin and structurally-related aminoglycosides, including amikacin. From Escherichia coli.
   8557..9219    -  CDS            pBBR1 Rep: replication protein for the broad-host-range plasmid pBBR1 from Bordetella bronchiseptica
   9220..9991    -  rep_origin     pBBR1 oriV: replication origin of the broad-host-range plasmid pBBR1 from Bordetella bronchiseptica; requires the pBBR1 Rep protein for replication
  10211..10235   +  misc_feature   LB T-DNA repeat: left border repeat from octopine Ach5 T-DNA
  10262..10286   +  misc_feature   LB T-DNA repeat: left border repeat from nopaline C58 T-DNA
>Addgene plasmid #213040 | pLX-PVX | addgene full sequence | sequence record 433113 | Addgene NGS Result
GATTCCATTGCCCAGCTATCTGTCACTTTATTGTGAAGATAGTGGAAAAGGAAGGTGGCTCCTACAAATG
CCATCATTGCGATAAAGGAAAGGCCATCGTTGAAGATGCCTCTGCCGACAGTGGTCCCAAAGATGGACCC
CCACCCACGAGGAGCATCGTGGAAAAAGAAGACGTTCCAACCACGTCTTCAAAGCAAGTGGATTGATGTG
ATATCTCCACTGACGTAAGGGATGACGCACAATCCCACTATCCTTCGCAAGACCCTTCCTCTATATAAGG
AAGTTCATTTCATTTGGAGAGGGAAAACTAAACCATACACCACCAACACAACCAAACCCACCACGCCCAA
TTGTTACACACCCGCTTGAAAAAGAAAGTTTAACAAATGGCCAAGGTGCGCGAGGTTTACCAATCTTTTA
CAGACTCCACCACAAAAACTCTCATCCAAGATGAGGCTTATAGAAACATTCGCCCCATCATGGAAAAACA
CAAACTAGCTAACCCTTACGCTCAAACGGTTGAAGCGGCTAATGATCTAGAGGGGTTCGGCATAGCCACC
AATCCCTATAGCATTGAATTGCATACACATGCAGCCGCTAAGACCATAGAGAATAAACTTCTAGAGGTGC
TTGGTTCCATCCTACCACAAGAACCTGTTACATTTATGTTTCTTAAACCCAGAAAGCTAAACTACATGAG
AAGAAACCCGCGGATCAAGGACATTTTCCAAAATGTTGCCATTGAACCAAGAGACGTAGCCAGGTACCCC
AAGGAAACAATAATTGACAAACTCACAGAGATCACAACGGAAACAGCATACATTAGTGACACTCTGCACT
TCTTGGATCCGAGCTACATAGTGGAGACATTCCAAAACTGCCCAAAATTGCAAACATTGTATGCGACCTT
AGTTCTCCCCGTTGAGGCAGCCTTTAAAATGGAAAGCACTCACCCGAACATATACAGCCTCAAATACTTC
GGAGATGGTTTCCAGTATATACCAGGCAACCATGGTGGCGGGGCATACCATCATGAATTCGCTCATCTAC
AATGGCTCAAAGTGGGAAAGATCAAGTGGAGGGACCCCAAGGATAGCTTTCTCGGACATCTCAATTACAC
GACTGAGCAGGTTGAGATGCACACAGTGACAGTACAGTTGCAGGAATCGTTCGCGGCAAACCACTTGTAC
TGCATCAGGAGAGGAGACTTGCTCACACCGGAGGTGCGCACTTTCGGCCAACCTGACAGGTACGTGATTC
CACCACAGATCTTCCTCCCAAAAGTTCACAACTGCAAGAAGCCGATTCTCAAGAAAACTATGATGCAGCT
CTTCTTGTATGTTAGGACAGTCAAGGTCGCAAAAAATTGTGACATTTTTGCCAAAGTCAGACAATTAATT
AAATCATCTGACTTGGACAAATACTCTGCTGTGGAACTGGTTTACTTAGTAAGCTACATGGAGTTCCTTG
CCGATTTACAAGCTACCACCTGCTTCTCAGACACACTTTCTGGTGGCTTGCTAACAAAGACCCTTGCACC
GGTGAGGGCTTGGATACAAGAGAAAAAGATGCAGCTGTTTGGTCTTGAGGACTACGCGAAGTTAGTCAAA
GCAGTTGATTTCCACCCGGTGGATTTTTCTTTCAAAGTGGAAACTTGGGACTTCAGATTCCACCCCTTGC
AAGCGTGGAAAGCCTTCCGACCAAGGGAAGTGTCGGATGTAGAGGAAATGGAAAGTTTGTTCTCAGATGG
GGACTTGCTTGATTGCTTCACAAGAATGCCAGCTTATGCGGTAAACGCAGAGGAAGATTTAGCTGCAATC
AGGAAAACGCCCGAGATGGATGTCGGTCAAGAAGTTAAAGAACCTGCAGGAGACAGAAATCAATACTCAA
ACCCTGCAGAAACTTTCCTCAACAAGCTCCACAGGAAACACAGTAGGGAGGTGAAACACCAGGCCGCAAA
GAAAGCTAAACGCCTAGCTGAAATCCAGGAGTCAATGAGAGCTGAAGGTGATGCCGAACCAAATGAAATA
AGCGGGGGCATGGGGGCAATACCCAGCAACGCCGAACTTCCTGGCACGAATGATGCCAGACAAGAACTCA
CACTCCCAACCACTAAACCTGTCCCTGCAAGGTGGGAAGATGCTTCATTCACAGATTCTAGTGTGGAAGA
GGAGCAGGTTAAACCCCTTGGAAAAGAAACCGTTGAAACAGCGACGCAACAAGTCATCGAAGGACTTCCT
TGGAAACACTGGATTCCTCAATTAAATGCTGTTGGATTCAAGGCGCTGGAAATTCAGAGGGATAGGAGTG
GAACAATGATCATGCCCATCACAGAAATGGTCTCCGGGCTGGAAAAAGAGGACTTCCCTGAAGGAACTCC
AAAAGAGTTGGCACGAGAATTGTTCGCTATGAACAGAAGCCCTGCCACCATCCCTTTGGACCTGCTTAGA
GCCAGAGACTACGGCAGTGATGTAAAGAACAAGAGAATTGGTGCCATCACAAAGACACAGGCAACGAGTT
GGGGCGAATACTTGACAGGAAAGATAGAAAGCTTGACTGAGAGGAAAGTTGCGACTTGTGTCATTCATGG
AGCTGGAGGTTCTGGAAAAAGTCATGCCATCCAGAAGGCATTGAGAGAAATTGGCAAGGGCTCGGACATC
ACTGTAGTCCTGCCGACCAATGAACTGCGGCTAGATTGGAGTAAGAAAGTGCCTAACACTGAGCCCTATA
TGTTCAAGACCTATGAAAAGGCGTTAATTGGGGGAACAGGCAGCATAGTCATCTTTGACGATTACTCAAA
ACTTCCTCCCGGTTACATAGAAGCCTTAGTCTGTTTCTACTCTAAAATCAAGCTAATCATTCTAACAGGA
GATAGCAGACAAAGCGTCTACCATGAAACTGCTGAGGACGCCTCCATCAGGCATTTGGGACCAGCAACAG
AGTACTTCTCAAAATACTGCCGATACTATCTCAATGCCACACACCGCAACAAGAAAGATCTTGCGAACAT
GCTTGGTGTCTACAGTGAGAGAACGGGAGTCACCGAAATCAGCATGAGCGCCGAGTTCTTAGAAGGAATC
CCAACTTTGGTACCCTCGGATGAGAAGAGAAAGCTGTACATGGGCACCGGGAGGAATGACACGTTCACAT
ACGCTGGATGCCAGGGGCTAACTAAGCCGAAGGTACAAATAGTGTTGGACCACAACACCCAAGTGTGTAG
CGCGAATGTGATGTACACGGCACTTTCTAGAGCCACCGATAGGATTCACTTCGTGAACACAAGTGCAAAT
TCCTCGGCCTTCTGGGAAAAGTTGGACAGCACCCCTTACCTCAAGACTTTCCTATCAGTGGTGAGAGAAC
AAGCACTCAGGGAGTACGAGCCGGCAGAGGCAGAGCCAATTCAAGAGCCTGAGCCCCAGACACACATGTG
TGTCGAGAATGAGGAGTCCGTGCTAGAAGAGTACAAAGAGGAACTCTTGGAAAAGTTTGACAGAGAGATC
CACTCTGAATCCCATGGTCATTCAAACTGTGTCCAAACTGAAGACACAACCATTCAGTTGTTTTCGCATC
AACAAGCAAAAGATGAGACCCTCCTCTGGGCGACTATAGATGCGCGGCTCAAGACCAGCAATCAAGAGAC
AAACTTCCGAGAATTCCTGAGCAAGAAGGACATTGGGGACGTTCTGTTTTTAAACTACCAAAAAGCTATG
GGTTTACCCAAAGAGCGTATTCCTTTTTCCCAAGAGGTCTGGGAAGCTTGTGCCCACGAAGTACAAAGCA
AGTACCTCAGCAAGTCAAAGTGCAACTTGATCAATGGGACTGTGAGACAGAGCCCAGACTTCGATGAAAA
TAAGATTATGGTATTCCTCAAGTCGCAGTGGGTCACAAAGGTGGAAAAACTAGGTCTACCCAAGATTAAG
CCAGGTCAAACCATAGCAGCCTTTTACCAGCAGACTGTGATGCTTTTTGGAACTATGGCTAGGTACATGC
GATGGTTCAGACAGGCTTTCCAGCCAAAAGAAGTCTTCATAAACTGTGAGACCACGCCAGATGACATGTC
TGCATGGGCCTTGAACAACTGGAATTTCAGCAGACCTAGCTTGGCTAATGACTACACAGCTTTCGACCAG
TCTCAGGATGGAGCCATGTTGCAATTTGAGGTGCTCAAAGCCAAACACCACTGCATACCAGAGGAAATCA
TTCAGGCATACATAGATATTAAGACTAATGCACAGATTTTCCTAGGCACGTTATCAATTATGCGCCTGAC
TGGTGAAGGTCCCACTTTTGATGCAAACACTGAGTGCAACATAGCTTACACCCATACAAAGTTTGACATC
CCAGCCGGAACTGCTCAAGTTTATGCAGGAGACGACTCCGCACTGGACTGTGTTCCAGAAGTGAAGCATA
GTTTCCACAGGCTTGAGGACAAATTACTCCTAAAGTCAAAGCCTGTAATCACGCAGCAAAAGAAGGGCAG
TTGGCCTGAGTTTTGTGGTTGGCTGATCACACCAAAAGGGGTGATGAAAGACCCAATTAAGCTCCATGTT
AGCTTAAAATTGGCTGAAGCTAAGGGTGAACTCAAGAAATGTCAAGATTCCTATGAAATTGATCTGAGTT
ATGCCTATGACCACAAGGACTCTCTGCATGACTTGTTCGATGAGAAACAGTGTCAGGCACACACACTCAC
TTGCAGAACACTAATCAAGTCAGGGAGAGGCACTGTCTCACTTTCCCGCCTCAGAAACTTTCTTTAACCG
TTAAGTTACCTTAGAGATTTGAATAAGATGGATATTCTCATCAGTAGTTTGAAAAGTTTAGGTTATTCTA
GGACTTCCAAATCTTTAGATTCAGGACCTTTGGTAGTACATGCAGTAGCCGGAGCCGGTAAGTCCACAGC
CCTAAGGAAGTTGATCCTCAGACACCCAACATTCACCGTGCATACACTCGGTGTCCCTGACAAGGTGAGT
ATCAGAACTAGAGGCATACAGAAGCCAGGACCTATTCCTGAGGGCAACTTCGCAATCCTCGATGAGTATA
CTTTGGACAACACCACAAGGAACTCATACCAGGCACTTTTTGCTGACCCTTATCAGGCACCGGAGTTTAG
CCTAGAGCCCCACTTCTACTTGGAAACATCATTTCGAGTTCCGAGGAAAGTGGCAGATTTGATAGCTGGC
TGTGGCTTCGATTTCGAGACCAACTCACCGGAAGAAGGGCACTTAGAGATCACTGGCATATTCAAAGGGC
CCCTACTCGGAAAGGTGATAGCCATTGATGAGGAGTCTGAGACAACACTGTCCAGGCATGGTGTTGAGTT
TGTTAAGCCCTGCCAAGTGACGGGACTTGAGTTCAAAGTAGTCACTATTGTGTCTGCCGCACCAATAGAG
GAAATTGGCCAGTCCACAGCTTTCTACAACGCTATCACCAGGTCAAAGGGATTGACATATGTCCGCGCAG
GGCCATAGGCTGACCGCTCCGGTCAATTCTGAAAAAGTGTACATAGTATTAGGTCTATCATTTGCTTTAG
TTTCAATTACCTTTCTGCTTTCTAGAAATAGCTTACCCCACGTCGGTGACAACATTCACAGCTTGCCACA
CGGAGGAGCTTACAGAGACGGCACCAAAGCAATCTTGTACAACTCCCCAAATCTAGGGTCACGAGTGAGT
CTACACAACGGAAAGAACGCAGCATTTGCTGCCGTTTTGCTACTGACTTTGCTGATCTATGGAAGTAAAT
ACATATCTCAACGCAATCATACTTGTGCTTGTGGTAACAATCATAGCAGTCATTAGCACTTCCTTAGTGA
GGACTGAACCTTGTGTCATCAAGATTACTGGGGAATCAATCACAGTGTTGGCTTGCAAACTAGATGCAGA
AACCATAAGGGCCATTGCCGATCTCAAGCCACTCTCCGTTGAACGGTTAAGTTTCCATTGATACTCGAAA
GAGGTCAGCACCAGCTAGCACGCGTGCGGGAAAGCGGGCAGTGAGCGCAACGCAATTAATGTGAGTTAGC
TCACTCATTAGGCACCCCAGGCTTTACACTTTATGCTCCCGGCTCGTATGTTGTGTGGAATTGTGAGCGG
ATAACAATTTCACACAGGAAACAGCTATGACCATGATTACGCCAAGCGCGCAATTAACCCTCACTAAAGG
GAACAAAAGCTGGGTACCCAATTCGCCCTATAGTGAGTCGTATTACGCGCGCTCACTGGCCGTCGTTTTA
CAACGTCGTGACTGGGAAAACCCTGGCGTTACCCAACTTAATCGCCTTGCAGCACATCCCCCTTTCGCCA
GCTGGCGTAATAGCGAAGAGGCCCGCACCGATCGCCCTTCCCAACAGTTGCGCAGCCTGAATGGCGAATG
GGACGCGGGCGACGCGTAGGGTTTGTTAAGTTTCCCTTTTTACTCGAAAGATGTCAGGCCTGTTCACTAT
CCCGGATGGGGATTTCTTTAGTACAGCCCGTGCCATAGTAGCCAGCAATGCTGTCGCAACAAATGAGGAC
CTCAGCAAGATTGAGGCTATTTGGAAGGACATGAAGGTGCCCACAGACACTATGGCACAGGCTGCTTGGG
ACTTAGTCAGACACTGTGCTGATGTAGGATCATCCGCTCAAACAGAAATGATAGATACAGGTCCCTATTC
CAACGGCATCAGCAGAGCTAGACTGGCAGCAGCAATTAAAGAGGTGTGCACACTTAGGCAATTTTGCATG
AAGTATGCCCCAGTGGTATGGAACTGGATGTTAACTAACAACAGTCCACCTGCTAACTGGCAAGCACAAG
GTTTCAAGCCTGAGCACAAATTCGCTGCATTCGACTTCTTCAATGGAGTCACCAACCCAGCTGCCATCAT
GCCCAAAGAGGGGCTCATCCGGCCACCGTCTGAAGCTGAAATGAATGCTGCCCAAACTGCTGCCTTTGTG
AAGATTACAAAGGCCAGGGCACAATCCAACGACTTTGCCAGCCTAGATGCAGCTGTCACTCGAGGTCGTA
TCACTGGAACAACAACCGCTGAGGCTGTTGTCACTCTACCACCACCATAACTACGTCTACATAACCGACG
CCTACCCCAGTTTCATAGTATTTTCTGGTTTGATTGTATGAATAATATAAATAAAAAAAAAAAAAAAAAA
AAAAAAAAAAAAAAAAAAAAAAAAAAAAAAAAAAAACGCTGAAATCACCAGTCTCTCTCTACAAATCTAT
CTCTCTCTATTTTCTCCATAAATAATGTGTGAGTAGTTTCCCGATAAGGGAAATTAGGGTTCTTATAGGG
TTTCGCTCATGTGTTGAGCATATAAGAAACCCTTAGTATGTATTTGTATTTGTAAAATACTTCTATCAAT
AAAATTTCTAATTCCTAAAACCAAAATCCAGGTCAGGAGACGGGACAAGGATGCGAGCTAGCCTGCAGGA
ATTGTTGATTTTGTGATGACTGATGGCAGGATATATGCGGTTGTAATTCATTTTTATTGTCTAAATTTCT
GTATTTGTTTGTTTGTTCGGTTGTAAATTTTTTTGGAAGAACAAGAAAAGAAAAAACACCCGTTAGGGTG
TTTTTAGTTAGTGTGGCGCGCCGACTTGCGACATGCGGTCCTTTGCAATCAACTATTAGAAAAATTCATC
CAGCATCAGATGAAATTGCAGTTTGTTCATATCCGGATTATCAATGCCATATTTCTGAAACAGACGTTTT
TGCAGGCTCGGGCTAAATTCGCCCAGGCAGTTCCACAGAATGGCCAGATCCTGATAACGATCCGCAATGC
CCACACGGCCCACATCAATGCAGCCAATCAGTTTGCCTTCATCGAAAATCAGGTTATCCAGGCTAAAATC
GCCGTGGGTCACCACGCTATCCGGGCTAAACGGCAGCAGTTTATGCATTTCTTTCCACACCTGTTCCACC
GGCCAGCCGTTACGTTCATCATCAAAATCGCTCGCATCCACCAGGCCGTTGTTCATACGGCTCTGCGCCT
GGGCCAGACGAAACACACGATCGCTGTTAAACGGGCAGTTGCACACCGGAATGCTATGCAGACGACGCAG
AAACACGGCCAGCGCATCCACAATGTTTTCGCCGCTATCCGGATATTCTTCCAGCACCTGAAACGCGGTT
TTGCCCGGAATCGCGGTGGTCAGCAGCCACGCATCATCCGGGGTGCGAATAAAATGTTTAATGGTCGGCA
GCGGCATAAATTCGGTCAGCCAGTTCAGACGCACCATTTCATCGGTCACATCGTTCGCCACGCTGCCTTT
GCCATGTTTCAGAAACAGTTCCGGCGCATCCGGTTTGCCATACAGACGATAAATGGTCGCGCCGCTCTGA
CCCACGTTATCACGCGCCCATTTATAGCCATACAGATCCGCATCCATGTTGCTGTTCAGACGCGGACGGC
TACAGCTCGTTTCACGCTGAATATGGCTCATAACACCCCTTGTATTACTGTTTATGTAAGCAGACAGTTT
TATTGTTCATGATGATATATTTTTATCTTGTGCAATGTAACATCAGAGATTTTGAGACACAAGATCGGAT
TGGCGGTTATGCGGTTCTACCGGCGCGGCAGCGTTACCCGTGTCGGCGGCTCCAACGGCTCGCCATCGTC
CAGAAAACACGGCTCATCGGGCATCGGCAGGCGCTGCTGCCCGCGCCGTTCCCATTCCTCCGTTTCGGTC
AAGGCTGGCAGGTCTGGTTCCATGCCCGGAATGCCGGGCTGGCTGGGCGGCTCCTCGCCGGGGCCGGTCG
GTAGTTGCTGCTCGCCCGGATACAGGGTCGGGATGCGGCGCAGGTCGCCATGCCCCAACAGCGATTCGTC
CTGGTCGTCGTGATCAACCACCACGGCGGCACTGAACACCGACAGGCGCAACTGGTCGCGGGGCTGGCCC
CACGCCACGCGGTCATTGACCACGTAGGCCGACACGGTGCCGGGGCCGTTGAGCTTCACGACGGAGATCC
AGCGCTCGGCCACCAAGTCCTTGACTGCGTATTGGACCGTCCGCAAAGAACGTCCGATGAGCTTGGAAAG
TGTCTTCTGGCTGACCACCACGGCGTTCTGGTGGCCCATCTGCGCCACGAGGTGATGCAGCAGCATTGCC
GCCGTGGGTTTCCTCGCAATAAGCCCGGCCCACGCCTCATGCGCTTTGCGTTCCGTTTGCACCCAGTGAC
CGGGCTTGTTCTTGGCTTGAATGCCGATTTCTCTGGACTGCGTGGCCATGCTTATCTCCATGCGGTAGGG
GTGCCGCACGGTTGCGGCACCATGCGCAATCAGCTGCAACTTTTCGGCAGCGCGACAACAATTATGCGTT
GCGTAAAAGTGGCAGTCAATTACAGATTTTCTTTAACCTACGCAATGAGCTATTGCGGGGGGTGCCGCAA
TGAGCTGTTGCGTACCCCCCTTTTTTAAGTTGTTGATTTTTAAGTCTTTCGCATTTCGCCCTATATCTAG
TTCTTTGGTGCCCAAAGAAGGGCACCCCTGCGGGGTTCCCCCACGCCTTCGGCGCGGCTCCCCCTCCGGC
AAAAAGTGGCCCCTCCGGGGCTTGTTGATCGACTGCGCGGCCTTCGGCCTTGCCCAAGGTGGCGCTGCCC
CCTTGGAACCCCCGCACTCGCCGCCGTGAGGCTCGGGGGGCAGGCGGGCGGGCTTCGCCCTTCGACTGCC
CCCACTCGCATAGGCTTGGGTCGTTCCAGGCGCGTCAAGGCCAAGCCGCTGCGCGGTCGCTGCGCGAGCC
TTGACCCGCCTTCCACTTGGTGTCCAACCGGCAAGCGAAGCGCGCAGGCCGCAGGCCGGAGGCTTTTCCC
CAGAGAAAATTAAAAAAATTGATGGGGCAAGGCCGCAGGCCGCGCAGTTGGAGCCGGTGGGTATGTGGTC
GAAGGCTGGGTAGCCGGTGGGCAATCCCTGTGGTCAAGCTCGTGGGCAGGCGCAGCCTGTCCATCAGCTT
GTCCAGCAGGGTTGTCCACGGGCCGAGCGAAGCGAGCCAGCCGGTGGCCGCTCGCGGCCATCGTCCACAT
ATCCACGGGCTGGCAAGGGAGCGCAGCGACCGCGCAGGGCGAAGCCCGGAGAGCAAGCCCGTAGGGGGCC
ATCATCAGTTCGGTGGTCTTCCGACGAACAATAAGGCCGCAAATCGCGGCCTTTTTTATTGATAACAAAA
CCGGCTCAGTTCTGCGTAGAAACCAACATGCAAGCTCCACCGGGTGCAAAGCGGCAGCGGCGGCAGGATA
TATTCAATTGTAAATGGCTTCATGTCCGGGAAATCTACTGGTGGCAGGATATATTGTGGTGTAAACAATG
GAGAAAAAGATTAATTAAGTACTAGTAGCCTGGTCGAAACCGTCTCA
